Addgene plasmid #16281: pWZL Hygro-NFLAG TRF1 deltaM
Depositing lab: Titia de Lange. Depositing organization: Rockefeller University. Publication: Different telomere damage signaling pathways in human and mouse cells. Smogorzewska A, de Lange T. EMBO J. 2002 Aug 15. 21(16):4338-48. 10.1093/emboj/cdf433 PubMed 12169636.
Backbone
  Vector backbone: pWZL Hygro NFLAG
  Backbone size w/o insert (bp): 5900
  Vector type: Mammalian Expression, Retroviral
  Selectable markers: Hygromycin
Growth in bacteria
  Bacterial resistance: Ampicillin, 100 μg/mL
  Growth temperature: 37°C
  Growth strain: DH5alpha
  Copy number: High Copy
Gene/Insert
  Gene/Insert name: hTRF1 (alt names: human TTAGGG repeat binding factor 1; 2422)
  Species: H. sapiens (human)
  Insert size (bp): 1131
  Mutation: Deleted myb domain (aa379-439)
  Entrez Gene: TERF1 (a.k.a. PIN2, TRBF1, TRF, TRF1, hTRF1-AS, t-TRF1)
  Tag / fusion protein: Flag (N terminal on backbone)
  Cloning method: Restriction Enzyme; 5′ cloning site BamHI (not destroyed); 3′ cloning site EcoRI (not destroyed)
  Sequencing primers: 5′ CCTTTGTACACCCTAAGCCT; 3′ AATGCTCGTCAAGAAGAC
Terms and licenses: Academic/Nonprofit Terms; Industry Terms: Not Available to Industry
How to cite: pWZL Hygro-NFLAG TRF1 deltaM was a gift from Titia de Lange (Addgene plasmid # 16281 ; http://n2t.net/addgene:16281 ; RRID:Addgene_16281)
