[The description below was written by a language model from this plasmid's Addgene catalogue record.]
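Description:
pWZL Hygro-NFLAG TRF1 deltaM is a retroviral mammalian expression plasmid built on the pWZL Hygro NFLAG backbone (about 5.9 kb without insert). It is propagated in E. coli as a high-copy plasmid under ampicillin selection, and it carries a hygromycin resistance marker so that transduced or transfected mammalian cells can be selected. As a retroviral vector, it is intended to be packaged into virus particles for stable delivery of the expression cassette into target cells. The record does not include a feature table, so the promoter driving the insert, the arrangement of the hygromycin cassette, and the viral elements (LTRs, packaging signal) are not explicitly stated. In pWZL-type vectors, expression generally derives from the retroviral long terminal repeat.

The payload is a roughly 1.1 kb fragment of human TRF1 (TERF1, TTAGGG repeat binding factor 1), cloned between BamHI and EcoRI sites that both remain intact. The insert is fused in frame to an N-terminal FLAG epitope supplied by the backbone. The "deltaM" allele lacks the C-terminal Myb domain (amino acids 379–439), the region through which TRF1 binds duplex telomeric repeat DNA. The encoded protein is therefore a truncated, FLAG-detectable TRF1 that would be expected to be unable to bind telomeric DNA directly. The associated publication concerns telomere damage signalling pathways in human and mouse cells, so the construct fits stable retroviral expression of a TRF1 mutant for studying telomere protein function. The record does not describe the specific experimental role of this allele.
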