>Addgene plasmid #16281 | pWZL Hygro-NFLAG TRF1 deltaM | addgene partial sequence | sequence record 22698 | pBABE5 5'-CTTTATCCAGCCCTCAC-3'
CTCNGCGGANGCCCCATGGACTCAAAGACGATGACGATAAAGGATCCGCGGAGGATGTTTCCTCAGCGGC
CCCGAGCCCGCGGGGCTGTGCGGATGGTAGGGATGCCGACCCTACTGAGGAGCAGATGGCAGAAACAGAG
AGAAACGACGAGGAGCAGTTCGAATGCCAGGAACTGCTCGAGTGCCAGGTGCAGGTGGGGGCCCCCGAGG
AGGAGGAGGAGGAGGAGGAGGACGCGGGCCTGGTGGCCGAGGCCGAGGCCGTGGCTGCCGGCTGGATGCT
CGATTTCCTCTGCCTCTCTCTTTGCCGAGCTTTCCGCGACGGCCGCTCCGAGGACTTCCGCAGGACCCGC
AACAGCGCAGAGGCTATTATTCATGGACTATCCAGTCTAACAGCTTGCCAGTTGAGAACGATATACATAT
GTCAGTTTTTGACAAGAATTGCAGCAGGAAAAACCCTTGATGCACAGTTTGAAAATGATGAACGAATTAC
ACCCTTGGAATCAGCCCTGATGATTTGGGGTTCAATTGAAAAGGAACATGACAAACTTCATGAAGAAATA
CAGAATTTAATTAAAATTCAGGCTATAGCTGTTTGTATGGAAAATGGCAACTTTAAAGAAGCAGAAGAAG
TCTTTGAAAGAATATTTGGTGATCCAAATTCTCATATGCCTTTCAAAAGCAATTTTATTTACATTNCNNN
NNNNTTCTCTTTTTTTTCTTTTTTCACACTTGAGCTACAACACNTGATGGAGAAAATNAGAGTATGTGAT
TATGTGCTAGTGAAAAN
